>Addgene plasmid #63023 | Or22a-Gal4 | depositor partial sequence | sequence record 104326 | Or22a
GGTACCGTTTAAACTTGCCACATCTTTATCTCCGTCGCTCGAACATTTAAATTCATATTTCTCATATTTA
CATGGAGTGCTTATGCCGCAGGATGCAGGGACACCGTGGAAGCAGAATGGCCAACTTTTTGCCATTTTGT
CAACGTTTTTCATGCTTTTTTCATATTTATTTTACTGTTTCAAGTTTTTTGCTGTTTATTTTTGTTAGAG
CAGCAAACCAGAACGAGTAGTTCATTAGTTTTCAACTGTTTGGCTGCAGCAATTCCTATTTTGCAGCCGC
ATGTGGCCAGAACCATCAAAGCATCGTTCCGGGCCATCAGCCAGGAGTCCTGTTCCTTTCAGGACTTGCT
CCTTCTGCTCCTGCTGCTCCTCCTTGCCCCAACATTTCTATTTCCATTCCCATTTCCCTGGCGCCTTCGC
ATTTTTCGTGGCACAGTAATGTGAACAGACTGCGGCTGCTGCACTGGCTTTTGTAATGAAAAGTTGAGGC
AACTTGTTGTACGTATACGTCATGATTTGAACCCATTTCCCAAGCTCCCTGCACTTTTTTAGTTTCACCC
TGGACGTTGCACATGCTGATACCGATATGGGATGCAAGTATTTTAAAGTTGAATCATTTCGTAAATGAAA
CATTTCTCATTAATTAGCAGAGTTTCAGCAGCAACACTTGTCCGAAAAGCTATTTGTGGGAAATATTTCT
GGAGAAGTGAAGTGGAAAATGTCTGCATACTACTAACAACTTTTAACATTTAAGATACCATATCATTTAC
TTGCCTACGAAAATAAAATATCACATTTGGAGTGAGCTCGGAATACCATATCACCGACATCCTGAGTGAT
TTTTCTTGTTTGCTAATCATTTTCTTGTATTGCTTCGCTTCGCAAACGGAAGTAACTTTGATGGCGTTAT
AGATATGTTAAGCACTGTGCACACCCGGGGAAAAATGACTGACATACGCATTAAGTGTACAATACCAGCA
AATCAATAAGTAATGCGAACATGACAACCGTTTTGGGGGATCTGGGGAAGTATTTGGCGAGCTTACAGGC
GTTTAAATACTGATGAAAAGTCGCATCTTTAACTGAACTCAGCTGGGTGCACAAGAATTTCTTTCGCAGT
TCTTTCACTCTGCCTTCGATTGCAAAAGTTTTGCAGATTCTCAGTTCGCTTGTCTCTATGGTAAAATTCC
AGTAGGGTTTCGCGGATGTGCAGCCAACTCACTAAAGCCAAAAGTTAGGATGTGATTCAGATAGTTCGCA
AGTCTGCAGGAAGTAAGTTAAACTTTAAGTGAGCCATAGTTTTTACAGACATTCAATATCGAATCATAAG
TTCCGAGCTACCGCATTGCATCATTGGGCAAATTGCTGAAGCAACAGCGGCCACTAAAATTGGGGAAACT
ACTCCATGTGACACACGTTTCTGCTTTCTTCTCCGACAGTTGAGCACATCAATTTACTTTTATTTTCCTC
TTGTTGGTGGCCCACGTTTGGGGGTTTCGCCGAAAGGGTTGCTCTAGAAAAAAAAATAAATATATTGGTC
AGAAAAAAAGGAATCGATGGAATGTGTGCCCTATATTCTACAATTTATATCTAGCAAATTTATTCTGTAA
AGAATAAAAGTAAGAGCATGAGAAACTTCTTTGAATTCACTTAATTGAAATTAATTGCAAAGTTAAAATA
CTAATAAAAATAAAATGCTAAAATCTCCTAGTATGTGTGGCGAAATACTCGACATTTTTCGTCTGCTAGG
TGTTACAACAAAGTAGGAAAACATTTTCCCCACACTCCGTTTCCCGCACATCGATAAACCCAAACCTTTG
GTTGGCGATTCAATTCAATTGATTCAATTGGGATTGTATCGGGCTTCGTTTTATGCTCGTTTTGGCCAAC
ACATATTACGAGTTGGGTTGGAACCACATCCCCGGTGCGAGTGCCCCATTTATCTGTTGGCCAAATGGTT
CATGTCTCTATTTTAAGTGTGTGTGCGACATTTTCCCGAAATGTTAGACGGGTGTATCCTTTTTATTTTC
CAGCACTTTTGGATGCCCACTTTTACGAGCCGATAATGTTATTGGCGCAGGAATTTTATGAATTGACCAT
TTTCATTTGTCCGGGATATTTGATATTTTCCCTATGACTTGTGCAATTTGCATAAGAAATTGTGTCACGA
CTAGTTTCGCTACACTTCATTCCATTTCTTTTGTGCATATTTTAGCTGGGTTTTCAGCGGCCAAGTGGGT
GAAGTGGGTGAAATGGGTGAATTGGGTGGTGGAGTACGCTCTGGATCGACCGGAATTTTGCTCTTTTCGG
GCTTGGCCTTTTCTTGCCGGTTCATCGTCTCCTTTCCTCGGGATTCCTTTGTCTGCAGGACAAAATATTT
TGCGATTTTGTGTATGGTTGCCACAGTGGCTTGGGAATAAATGTCCATGCCAGCGGGGTTGAAGGATGGA
ATGTGGCTGGAATTTGATGTGTGTTTGATGGAGAACGGATGAAACGACTTTAGTCAGGTGGATTCGAAAT
TTAAATATTTGAAAGTTTTGTCCTTGAAACTATCATTAATTCTTAATTCCTGTAGCTAGTCATTTAACAA
TGCTAAACATTTGGGTTAAGAACCTCGCCTATAAAATATTCCTCTGTAGCAGAAGCAAAGTACCATTTTT
ATAACCACCAAGCCAACGAAAAACACTCTTGATTGTTCTGCCTTCACCCAAGTAAATAACAAGTCGAATG
CAAAACTTTTCCCGGTACTTAACACTGCGCAACCACAGTGCTTCAGAATGCAGGCCTCACGTGTGGGTGT
ACTTCTGTGAGTGACTGTCAGCATCGTCTGCACTTTGACACTCGCACAGAGTTGCATTCCAGCCATTGAG
CTATTTTGCTCGAGTGGCAACCGAAACTTTCGAGCCAAAAAAATAAAAACTTTCCCCCGAAGAGGAAAAC
TTTTGGGGACGGCGAGAAGTTTTTCCTCTGTTTGGTGCTGCTTCGGATTAATATTTTCTTTGCCTGTCTT
CCGTTTCCATTTTTAGTGCATTCCTCGGTGTTTTCTGTCTTTTTGCCTTGTTACTTATTTGCTGTTAGTC
CTTCGTACTTGAAATGCAATTTCTAAGAAAAATTCCTCTCAAGAGTATCAAAATACACAGCGGCATTCTT
CAGTTTTATTTAGTTTTGTTTTTTTACGCCGACGATGCCCAGTTTAGATTTCTTTAGTCGTTTACCTATA
TTTGAGTTCTTTGGATATTTTTTGAAACCAAAAGGCGCAAAAGTCCCTGCAAGTATGCAATGTTTCTGCA
AGTTAACATACTCCATCTTCAGATCCCCTCCCTCCAAAGGACAGCAAACCACACCCGAAGGACCGACATT
TTAAATGGCGCACTAAATTACTGAAACACGCCCACACAACACACAAATTTGCATTTTCTTCCGACTAAGA
GGTCCCGCCTATTCGCTACCCAGTACATAATAATTCAAACAACCCAAGGCTTGTATATACAAACTATATT
GTGGATGATTGATTGTACATGTATTAAGCCGAGCACCAAGTATGCTGAACACAACTAAGAGTATTGGGTT
TTGAATGCCTTACTGATCAAAAGCAAGGACTTAGCTTAGCTGATGCCAGTATCCTGCACATAAAGACTAT
AGGGTACAAGTGCAACTTACTGCTGAGAATACAATTTACGCTTTCCCAGGCATTTTTCATGTGATTCGCA
GCTGCAGTTGGGGAAACTCTTTATGGCCGCCACAGCATCCGGCAAGTGCGTTCTTGTTTTTGGGTTTTCT
GTTTTAACCACCCACATGTGTGCTGCCCGCATAAAATGTGCGTTTGGTTGACAAAAGTTCTTTAAAACAA
TTAGGAGAGCCGTATTCGTATATTAATGGAAACAACAGACCAGCTTTTTATAATTATTTTGCATTTTAGA
CTACTACACTGATTGCTTCTAATACGACTATAATTTAGAGATATTTATGCAAAATACGAAATCACATCCC
CAGCATAGAGGAACCATCCAAAGAGGATAATTGGCTTGGTGTGAAAATATGGCCTTTTGGCGGCGGATTT
GTTGGTTTCATTCCGCCTAATCATTTCCCAAACGAATATTTTAATGCCAGGGGAAGTCAAGTCCCCGTCG
TACTGCTGAACTTCCTCCCCATTTTCCAGCCATATGAGGTTTGGTTCATACCGAAGCTCATAGTCGTTGC
ATATGGTTTTTGCGAACTTGCAATTGAGCTCAGCAAAACAAATGTTTTCCTTCGACTTGAACGATTTGGC
CATGTCAGTCCAGGTAGTTTCGAAATCGTGGCAGCCCATGCAATTCGGCTCATAGAACTTTACGAAGAAC
GTCCCATCTTCGGTGGTTTCGAAGAAATTGTCCACTCTCAGCTTAAGTATCGTGCCAGGAGTGCACTGAT
CTGCGGATCTTGCCTTCACACTCAAATTTGTAATTGTGGTTACATTTCCGGACTGTTTCGATAGAGATTT
ATCCGATTGAGCACTCCAGATCAATAGTGAAAATAGAAAGTAAATACACCGAAAGGTAGACATTTTTGGC
AATTTTTACATAACAAACTTTTTTTGATCGCAATGTGATTTCCACTGTAGATTGTTAGCTCCCAGTTTTA
CATTTAATGACACAAATAATTTTTAATTTTTGTTTTTATTTCAGATAGACTTAGTATGGTTAGTATGGCT
TATGGAGTTTTAGAAACTTGAGGAGACATTGCTTACGATCTAATTTCACATGCTCAGAGTATGTAAGTAT
AGTTGGGGGGGTGTGTATATGAATACGATAGCGTTTAGATGGGCGATTAGATTCTGGAGTTCCATTTAAT
CGGACTTCAGTGCCATTTGCCGTCCTCGTTGAGTTTCCGGGGATCGATGTGCAAGCCGAGCTTCTCCAGT
TTGCGCACCTTCCTCATTTGTTTGGTCAGCCGCCGCTTGAAGTTTATCTCCTGGTTGAGATTCATAATCT
CGATGGTGTCATACTGCCGGATGTTCTTGATCGTCTGCAGGATGAGGTTGTCCGTGAGATGCAGCTTGAT
GGTGGACATCTTCATGAACGGGGCATCGCGGCGTCGCAACTCCTCCCTGTAGGCAAACAGGGTGTAGTGC
AGCGATGGCAGCGAGGGCAAAGGACGCTCCAGTTGTGGAAAAAGTAGCTCGGCCATTATCGAATATATGC
CAACTGATTTACTGGGAATATGAGTGCTGCGCAGAGATCTGTTCGCTTTGAGTGTCCAGAGTGCAGTGCT
GCCTGAAGTCGGGTTGTCCTGGTATTTAAGCCCACCCATCGGCTACCTGCTGCTGTTTACTGAGAAAACA
CCGACACTCTGCCACTGGAAGATCTTCTGGGGAAATCCCGGAGGAAAAGGCAGCTGGCGCTAGACAGTTT
AGCTACCTGCCGGGACAGCTGCAAGAGATGTTTTCTTGCGAGCACGCGATTAGACTGGATTTCCTTCAAC
CCGCAAAAATTTCACAAAGTCCGTGTACAGTCTAACTTCGCTAAAGGTGTCACAAGGAAAACTAATGTTT
CTAGAAAGTATACGAAATACAAAATCATTAAGAGTACCTATTTAGCAAATTCATATTACGAAGTGTGGTG
AAATAAGTTGCAGTTCATATCAGTAAGTTATAGGGCAAACTTAAGAAATTATAAAATTAAAGAATTTTAA
AGAAGTTATAATAACAGACCGTGAAGGAAAAAGAAAAAGTGAATGTTTCCAGCATTGTCCTGCAGCAATT
AAAAAAAATTGCATTCCCTCAAAGGATTGACTACTGCCAAAATCTGCATGGCCATGTGGAGCGGCCAAAG
GTTTACGAGAAAATATAGTATGGAATTACACATATATTGATATAATTAGTTGAACTTACCCAAAACAAGC
TAAAATAAATATGTTAAAGTACATTTATCGTGTATATGCATTACTTTAATAGCGATGTTCTCATATATAT
ATTTTTCACCCTTAAACATTACCACTTAAAAAACTTAATCACTTAAATTCCAAAATATTTGCGTGCGTAC
CAATCCATTTGTCATCAGATCGCCGTCAATAAATTTATGTTATGTATACGTTGTTTGTAACCGGAATATG
TTGTAAATTAGTCAAGCATATAATAGCTACTGTCGCCACAGTTTTAATTAGTTAGAGGAATAGCCAATTA
AAACCAAAAATAATAGTAATAGTTCGGTTGTTTTCTTTTTTTGTACCATATTCTGTGGTGTTTCGGTCAC
AATTTAGACTAGACTTCAATGACCAACGATGAGAATCAGTCTGAATTCACACATATGGTATATTTTCCAG
GAATCGTTGATTTAAAGATGAGTTTGTAAACTGTGTAACCTCTACTTAAGTTGACTTTTCAATGATTTAA
TTATAGCTTGTGAAACTCGCGATAACTTAAAAATTAAAAAATGCAAAAAAGCCCGTTTCGATCGTTTACA
CAAAAATATACCCATTAGGAATAAAATGCACGATCTGGAAGGATCATAATTTGCCAATACCCACCCATCT
TTATAACTTAAATTGGATTGCGCACTGCAGACGCTGATTGAATTTTAAATTTCGTCTCTCTACCATGAGC
CGGAAAAAAAAAATGTAAAATATTCCGATTAATTACCAGAACCGACAAAAGATTCTAGGGCGGGCACATG
GACGGGTTGTCTCCGCCGAATGCATTTAATTTGCATGTTCACGAAGGTCCTTTTGTGTGCATTTGTATGT
CTGGATGTCCGTCCTCAACGCCAATGAGTCAATATTATTACGGTCGACGCTTCACACTCTCCGTGAAATT
GGCAAAAGGGAAAGCGGCCGCAAACGCTGGCAAAAATGCTTTCAATTAATTAAACACCCGAAAAGCAAGG
CTATAATGAGAATGCAATGTGCTGTGCAAAGTGCTCTAAAGAGAGATGTTTGGTCGGGGAAACCCGCAGC
GGGTCCCTCGATCAACTCAATCAACAATGATGCCAATTTACAGGACACTCGATGCACGTAGCGAAAGCTT
AAATGATGTCCAAACTTTATATTATATCTTTGAAATTGTTTTAAAGTCATTTGGGATCTGTAAAGTTGTC
TAAAGATTTGCTGTAATACATAAAATATATTTATAATATGATTGATACACGTTTAATCTCTTCTATTTAA
TTCATTGTGTGCCTTTCAAGGTCTTCAGCACATCATCATTTTTATACATTTTTAGAATATATTTCGGAAA
TTATAAATCAAATTTAAGCCGCATATTTTTCACGAGTGCAGTCTGCGGCATGCAGCTCATTAATAATACA
GATAATGTGTTTGGCGGCAATCATTTTTCGGTTGCATGCCATCGCGGTGGCATTGATTAACACCGCCAAT
GGTCAACGCAATGTCAGACGAAAGGCAATGATATTGGGCGGGAAAAGGGGAATTCGGTTCAGTATGGTCG
TATGAAGATGTATGGCGAATTAATGTATTTTTGGTAGTGTTTTACTCGGTAAATTGCTTGTTAAGTTCCT
GATCGTTGAACGAGCATAATTCCATTCAGCTGAAATGTAACCTGCGGTCGATTAAATGTCATATGACATT
TTCTACTGACATTCTTTAAAAACTTACAGCAAATACGAAACAGAACTAAAGCTCTTAAAACCGCCAAGTC
ATGTGAGACCATTTGCAACAGTGAGGCAGCCTATAAAAAGCACTGTTTCCCAGCTCAAGCAAATATTCAA
ACAAAGCCACGGACAAGGGTACC
