>Addgene plasmid #63023 | Or22a-Gal4 | addgene partial sequence | sequence record 108834 | GAL4Nterm-R 5'-tcagatgtgccctagtcagc-3'
GGGAGAGTAGCGACACTCCCAGTTGTTCTTCAGACACTTGGCGCACTTCGGTTTTTCTTTGGAGCACTTG
AGCTTTTTAAGTCGGCAAATATCGCATGCTTGTTCGATAGAAGACAGAAGCTTGATATCGCCTCCCAGAC
CGGCAACGAAAATCACGTTCTTGTTGGTCAAAGTAAACGACATGGTGACTTCTTTTTTGCTTTAGCAGGC
TCTTTCGATCCCCGGGAATTGGTCGACTCTAGCGGTACCCTTGTCCGTGGCTTTGTTTGAATATTTGCTT
GAGCTGGGAAACAGTGCTTTTTATAGGCTGCCTCACTGTTGCAAATGGTCTCACATGACTTGGCGGTTTT
AAGAGCTTTAGTTCTGTTTCGTATTTGCTGTAAGTTTTTAAAGAATGTCAGTAGAAAATGTCATATGACA
TTTAATCGACCGCAGGTTACATTTCAGCTGAATGGAATTATGCTCGTTCAACGATCAGGAACTTAACAAG
CAATTTACCGAGTAAAACACTACCAAAAATACATTAATTCGCCATACATCTTCATACGACCATACTGAAC
CGAATTCCCCTTTTCCCGCCCAATATCATTGCCTTTCGTCTGACATTGCGTTGACCATTGGCGGTGTTAA
TCAATGCCACCGCGATGGCATGCAACCGAAAAATGATTGCCGCCAAACACATTATCTGTATTATTAATGA
GCTGCATGCCGCAGACTGCACTCGTGAAAAATATGCGGCTTAAATTTGATTTATAATTTCCGAAATATAT
TCTAAAAATGTATAAAAATGAAGATGTGCTGAAGACCTTGAAAGGCACACAATGAATTAAATAGAAGAGA
TTAAACGTGTATCAATCATATTATAAATATATTTTATGTATTACAGCAAATCTTTAGACAACTTTACAGA
TCCCAAATGACTTTAAAACAATTTCAAAGATATAATATAAAGTTTGGACATCATTTAAGCTTTCGCTACG
TGCATCGAGTGTCCTGTAAATTGGCATCATTGTTGATTGAGTTGATCGAGGGA
