>Addgene plasmid #63023 | Or22a-Gal4 | addgene partial sequence | sequence record 109783 | pCasper-F 5'-gggttttattaacttacat-3'
CGTTTAAACTTGCCACATCTTTATCTCCGTCGCTCGAACATTTAAATTCATATTTCTCATATTTACATGG
AGTGCTTATGCCGCAGGATGCAGGGACACCGTGGAAGCAGAATGGCCAACTTTTTGCCATTTTGTCAACG
TTTTTCATGCTTTTTTCATATTTATTTTACTGTTTCAAGTTTTTTGCTGTTTATTTTTGTTAGAGCAGCA
AACCAGAACGAGTAGTTCATTAGTTTTCAACTGTTTGGCTGCAGCAATTCCTATTTTGCAGCCGCATGTG
GCCAGAACCATCAAAGCATCGTTCCGGGCCATCAGCCAGGAGTCCTGTTCCTTTCAGGACTTGCTCCTTC
TGCTCCTGCTGCTCCTCCTTGCCCCAACATTTCTATTTCCATTCCCATTTCCCTGGCGCCTTCGCATTTT
TCGTGGCACAGTAATGTGAACAGACTGCGGCTGCTGCACTGGCTTTTGTAATGAAAAGTTGAGGCAACTT
GTTGTACGTATACGTCATGATTTGAACCCATTTCCCAAGCTCCCTGCACTTTTTTAGTTTCACCCTGGAC
GTTACACATGCTGATACCGATATGGGATGCAAGTATTTTAAAGTTGAATCATTTCGTAAATGAAACATTT
CTCATTAATTAGCAGAGTTTCAGCAGCAACACTTGCCCGAAAAGCTATTTGTGGGAGATATTTCTAGAGT
AGTGAAGTGGAAAATGTCTGCATACTACTAACAACTTTTAACATTTAAGATACCATATCATTTACTTGCC
TACGAAAATAAAATATCACATTTGGAGTGAGCTCGGAATACCATATCACCGACATCCTGAGTGATTTTTC
TTGTTTGCTAATCA
