[The description below was written by a language model from this plasmid's Addgene catalogue record.]
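Description:
Or22a-Gal4 is an insect expression plasmid built on the pCasperAUG-Gal4-X backbone (about 12 kb without insert) and designed to drive the yeast transcription factor Gal4 in the expression pattern of the Drosophila melanogaster odorant receptor gene Or22a. It is propagated in E. coli under ampicillin selection; the copy number is recorded as unknown, and the record does not list the origin of replication or any fly transformation marker. The pCasper name suggests the family of P-element germline transformation vectors, but the record supplies no feature table to confirm which elements are present.

The insert is a roughly 7.7 kb fragment of D. melanogaster Or22a promoter sequence, cloned into a single Asp718I site (retained at both ends) immediately 5' of the Gal4 coding region. Because the same enzyme was used on both sides, the cloning was non-directional and the orientation had to be chosen after ligation. The backbone supplies the coding sequence: the first 18 amino acids of Drosophila ADH fused to yeast Gal4 residues 1-881. The "AUG" in the backbone name suggests that the ADH leader supplies the translation start, so that the cloned regulatory DNA need only provide transcriptional control.

In flies, such a construct serves as the driver half of the binary Gal4/UAS system: Gal4 produced in cells where the Or22a regulatory sequences are active turns on any UAS-linked reporter or effector transgene introduced by crossing. According to the record, it was made to express Gal4 in the Or22a pattern, and the associated publication concerns the genetic and functional subdivision of the Drosophila antennal lobe.
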