Addgene plasmid #63023: Or22a-Gal4
Purpose: To express Gal4 in the pattern of the Drosophila melanogaster odorant receptor Or22a, using the promoter sequences of the gene cloned 5' of Gal4
Depositing lab: Leslie Vosshall. Depositing organization: Rockefeller University. Publication: Genetic and functional subdivision of the Drosophila antennal lobe. Fishilevich E, Vosshall LB. Curr Biol. 2005 Sep 6;15(17):1548-53. 10.1016/j.cub.2005.07.066 PubMed 16139209.
Backbone
  Vector backbone: pCasperAUG-Gal4-X
  Backbone manufacturer: Leslie Vosshall Lab
  Backbone size w/o insert (bp): 12000
  Vector type: Insect Expression
Growth in bacteria
  Bacterial resistance: Ampicillin, 100 μg/mL
  Growth temperature: 37°C
  Growth strain: DH5alpha
  Copy number: Unknown
Gene/Insert
  Gene/Insert name: Drosophila melanogaster Or22a promoter
  Species: D. melanogaster (fly)
  Insert size (bp): 7717
  Tag / fusion protein: Drosophila ADH (aa's 1-18) fused to Yeast Gal4 (aa's 1-881) (C terminal on backbone)
  Cloning method: Restriction Enzyme; 5′ cloning site Asp718I (not destroyed); 3′ cloning site Asp718I (not destroyed)
  Sequencing primers: 5′ pCasper-F 5'-gggttttattaacttacat-3'; 3′ GAL4Nterm-R 5'-tcagatgtgccctagtcagc-3'
Terms and licenses: Academic/Nonprofit Terms; Industry Terms: Not Available to Industry
How to cite: Or22a-Gal4 was a gift from Leslie Vosshall (Addgene plasmid # 63023 ; http://n2t.net/addgene:63023 ; RRID:Addgene_63023)
